>Addgene plasmid #221192 | pTE5418_pMBP-GlcR | addgene full sequence | sequence record 446698 | Addgene NGS Result
GGCGCCCAACAGTCCCCCGGCCACGGGGCCTGCCACCATACCCACGCCGAAACAAGCGCTCATGAGCCCG
AAGTGGCGAGCCCGATCTTCCCCATCGGTGATGTCGGCGATATAGGCGCCAGCAACCGCACCTGTGGCGC
CGGTGATGCCGGCCACGATGCGTCCGGCGTAGAGGATCGAGATCTCGATCCCGCGAAATTAATACGACTC
ACTATAGGGGAATTGTGAGCGGATAACAATTCCCCTCTAGAAATAATTTTGTTTAACTTTAAGAAGGAGA
TATACCATGGGCCATCATCATCATCATCATCATCATCATCACAGCAGCGGCAAAATCGAAGAAGGTAAAC
TGGTAATCTGGATTAACGGCGATAAAGGCTATAACGGCCTCGCTGAAGTCGGTAAGAAATTCGAGAAAGA
TACCGGAATTAAAGTCACCGTTGAGCATCCGGATAAACTGGAAGAGAAATTCCCACAGGTTGCGGCAACT
GGCGATGGCCCTGACATTATCTTCTGGGCACACGACCGCTTTGGTGGCTACGCTCAATCTGGCCTGTTGG
CTGAAATCACCCCGGACAAAGCGTTCCAGGACAAGCTGTATCCGTTTACCTGGGATGCCGTACGTTACAA
CGGCAAGCTGATTGCTTACCCGATCGCTGTTGAAGCGTTATCGCTGATTTATAACAAAGATCTGCTGCCG
AACCCGCCAAAAACCTGGGAAGAGATCCCGGCGCTGGATAAAGAACTGAAAGCGAAAGGTAAGAGCGCGC
TGATGTTCAACCTGCAAGAACCGTACTTCACCTGGCCGCTGATTGCTGCTGACGGGGGTTATGCGTTCAA
GTATGAAAACGGCAAGTACGACATTAAAGACGTGGGCGTGGATAACGCTGGCGCGAAAGCGGGTCTGACC
TTCCTGGTTGACCTGATTAAAAACAAACACATGAATGCAGACACCGATTACTCCATCGCAGAAGCTGCCT
TTAATAAAGGCGAAACAGCGATGACCATCAACGGCCCGTGGGCATGGTCCAACATCGACACCAGCAAAGT
GAATTATGGTGTAACGGTACTGCCGACCTTCAAGGGTCAACCATCCAAACCGTTCGTTGGCGTGCTGAGC
GCAGGTATTAACGCCGCCAGTCCGAACAAAGAGCTGGCAAAAGAGTTCCTCGAAAACTATCTGCTGACTG
ATGAAGGTCTGGAAGCGGTTAATAAAGACAAACCGCTGGGTGCCGTAGCGCTGAAGTCTTACGAGGAAGA
GTTGGTGAAAGATCCGCGTATTGCCGCCACTATGGAAAACGCCCAGAAAGGTGAAATCATGCCGAACATC
CCGCAGATGTCCGCTTTCTGGTATGCCGTGCGTACTGCGGTGATCAACGCCGCCAGCGGTCGTCAGACTG
TCGATGAAGCCCTGAAAGACGCGCAGACTAATTCGAGCTCGAACAACAACAACAATAACAATAACAACAA
CCTCGGGATCGAAGGTCGTCATGGGTCTCGAATGATGGGTAGCTCTGGCCACATCGAAGGTCGTCACATG
ACCAACGCGTCTGTAAAAAGCGAACGCGCGGCTGAAGCCGTCGCCCAACATCTGGAAAGCCTGATCCTGG
AGGGTTCTCTGCGCCCGGACGAACGCCTCCTGCCGGAACGCGAACTGGCGGAACGTCTGAACGTTTCCCG
CAGCACCCTGCGTGATGGTCTGAAAATTCTGGAGGAACGTGGCCTGCTCACCAGCGCGGGTGGCCGTGGT
TCTCGCGTTGCAGCGCTGGGCAAAGCTGCAATTACCGATCCGCTCATCGCGATGCTGGTTCGCCACGCAG
AAGCGGCAGATGACTACCTGGAGTTCCGTGGCATCGTTGAGTCTGCGGCTGCCGCACTGGCGGCTCAGCG
CGCTACCGAAGTTGAACTGGCGCGTATCCGTGATTGCCTGGGCCGTATGGACCGTGCTCACGCTCGTGCC
GATACTGGTGAGGAAGCGGAAGCGGACACCGAACTGCACCTCCTGATCTACGAGGCTAGCCATAACATGA
CCCTGCTCCAGATTATGCAGGCCCTGGCGGGTGTTCTGCGTTCCGACGTGATCCAGAACCGTTCCCGTCT
GTTCGCGGTTCCGGCAATCCGCGAGCTCCTGCGTCAACAGCACCGCGCGATCGCGGAAGCGATTCTGGCC
CGTGATGCGCAAGCTGCGCGTCAGGCGGCTGGCGAACACATTGGCTACCTGCGTCAAGCAAGCCGCGAAA
TCCGCGAAGCTGAAGCTCGTCTGGACCTGAGCCTGCGTCGCCTCAACGGTGGCGGTGCGGGTACCCGTGC
CGCAGGCACCAAATCTACTCCGGCGGCAGAAGGTTAAGCTTTGAGACCACTCATCGCGACTAGTAGCGGC
CGCTGCAGTCCGGCAAAAAAGGGCAAGGTGTCACCACCCTGCCCTTTTTCTTTAAAACCGAAAAGATTAC
TTCGCGTTATGCAGGCTTCCTCGCTCACTGACTCGCTGCGCTCGGTCGTTCGGCTGCGGCGAGCGGTATC
AGCTCACTCAAAGGCGGTAATACGGTTATCCACAGAATCAGGGGATAACGCAGGAAAGAACATGTGAGCA
AAAGGCCAGCAAAAGGCCAGGAACCGTAAAAAGGCCGCGTTGCTGGCGTTTTTCCACAGGCTCCGCCCCC
CTGACGAGCATCACAAAAATCGACGCTCAAGTCAGAGGTGGCGAAACCCGACAGGACTATAAAGATACCA
GGCGTTTCCCCCTGGAAGCTCCCTCGTGCGCTCTCCTGTTCCGACCCTGCCGCTTACCGGATACCTGTCC
GCCTTTCTCCCTTCGGGAAGCGTGGCGCTTTCTCATAGCTCACGCTGTAGGTATCTCAGTTCGGTGTAGG
TCGTTCGCTCCAAGCTGGGCTGTGTGCACGAACCCCCCGTTCAGCCCGACCGCTGCGCCTTATCCGGTAA
CTATCGTCTTGAGTCCAACCCGGTAAGACACGACTTATCGCCACTGGCAGCAGCCACTGGTAACAGGATT
AGCAGAGCGAGGTATGTAGGCGGTGCTACAGAGTTCTTGAAGTGGTGGCCTAACTACGGCTACACTAGAA
GAACAGTATTTGGTATCTGCGCTCTGCTGAAGCCAGTTACCTTCGGAAAAAGAGTTGGTAGCTCTTGATC
CGGCAAACAAACCACCGCTGGTAGCGGTGGTTTTTTTGTTTGCAAGCAGCAGATTACGCGCAGAAAAAAA
GGATCTCAAGAAGATCCTTTGATCTTTTCTACGGGGTCTGACGCTCAGTGGAACGAAAACTCACGTTAAG
GGATTTTGGTCATGAGATTATCAAAAAGGATCTTCACCTAGATCCTTTTAAATTAAAAATGAAGTTTTAA
ATCAATCTAAAGTATATATGAGTAAACTTGGTCTGACAGCTCGAGGCTTGGATTCTCACCAATAAAAAAC
GCCCGGCGGCAACCGAGCGTTCTGAACAAATCCAGATGGAGTTCTGAGGTCATTACTGGATCTATCAACA
GGAGTCCAAGCGAGCTCGATATCAAATTACGCCCCGCCCTGCCACTCGTCGCAGTACTGTTGTAATTCAT
TAAGCATTCTGCCGACATGGAAGCCATCACAAACGGCATGATGAACCTGAATCGCCAGCGGCATCAGCAC
CTTGTCGCCTTGCGTATAATATTTGCCCATGGTGAAAACGGGGGCGAAGAAGTTGTCCATATTGGCCACG
TTTAAATCAAAACTGGTGAAACTCACCCAGGGATTGGCTGATACGAAAAACATATTCTCAATAAACCCTT
TAGGGAAATAGGCCAGGTTTTCACCGTAACACGCCACATCTTGCGAATATATGTGTAGAAACTGCCGGAA
ATCGTCGTGGTATTCACTCCAGAGTGATGAAAACGTTTCAGTTTGCTCATGGAAAACGGTGTAACAAGGG
TGAACACTATCCCATATCACCAGCTCACCGTCTTTCATTGCCATACGAAATTCCGGATGAGCATTCATCA
GGCGGGCAAGAATGTGAATAAAGGCCGGATAAAACTTGTGCTTATTTTTCTTTACGGTCTTTAAAAAGGC
CGTAATATCCAGCTGAACGGTCTGGTTATAGGTACATTGAGCAACTGACTGAAATGCCTCAAAATGTTCT
TTACGATGCCATTGGGATATATCAACGGTGGTATATCCAGTGATTTTTTTCTCCATTTTAGCTTCCTTAG
CTCCTGAAAATCTCGATAACTCAAAAAATACGCCCGGTAGTGATCTTATTTCATTATGGTGAAAGTTGGA
ACCTCTTACGTGCCCGATCAACTCGAGTGCCACCTGACGTCTAAGAAACCATTATTATCATGACATTAAC
CTATAAAAATAGGCGTATCACGAGGCAGAATTTCAGATAAAAAAAATCCTTAGCTTTCGCTAAGGATGAT
TTCTGGAATTCGCGGCCGCTTCTAGAGCGATGAGTCTGGGTTGAAGGCTCTCAAGGGCATCGGTCGAGAT
CCCGGTGCCTAATGAGTGAGCTAACTTACATTAATTGCGTTGCGCTCACTGCCCGCTTTCCAGTCGGGAA
ACTGTCGTGCCAGCTGCATTAATGAATCGGCCAACGCGCGGGGAGAGGCGGTTTGCGTATTGGGCGCCAG
GGTGGTTTTTCTTTTCACCAGTGAGACTGGCAACAGCTGATTGCCCTTCACCGCCTGGCCCTGAGAGAGT
TGCAGCAAGCGGTCCACGCTGGTTTGCCCCAGCAGGCGAAAATCCTGTTTGATGGTGGTTAACGGCGGGA
TATAACATGAGCTGTCTTCGGTATCGTCGTATCCCACTACCGAGATATCCGCACCAACGCGCAGCCCGGA
CTCGGTAATGGCGCGCATTGCGCCCAGCGCCATCTGATCGTTGGCAACCAGCATCGCAGTGGGAACGATG
CCCTCATTCAGCATTTGCATGGTTTGTTGAAAACCGGACATGGCACTCCAGTCGCCTTCCCGTTCCGCTA
TCGGCTGAATTTGATTGCGAGTGAGATATTTATGCCAGCCAGCCAGACGCAGACGCGCCGAGACAGAACT
TAATGGGCCCGCTAACAGCGCGATTTGCTGGTGACCCAATGCGACCAGATGCTCCACGCCCAGTCGCGTA
CCGTCTTCATGGGAGAAAATAATACTGTTGATGGGTGTCTGGTCAGAGACATCAAGAAATAACGCCGGAA
CATTAGTGCAGGCAGCTTCCACAGCAATGGCATCCTGGTCATCCAGCGGATAGTTAATGATCAGCCCACT
GACGCGTTGCGCGAGAAGATTGTGCACCGCCGCTTTACAGGCTTCGACGCCGCTTCGTTCTACCATCGAC
ACCACCACGCTGGCACCCAGTTGATCGGCGCGAGATTTAATCGCCGCGACAATTTGCGACGGCGCGTGCA
GGGCCAGACTGGAGGTGGCAACGCCAATCAGCAACGACTGTTTGCCCGCCAGTTGTTGTGCCACGCGGTT
GGGAATGTAATTCAGCTCCGCCATCGCCGCTTCCACTTTTTCCCGCGTTTTCGCAGAAACGTGGCTGGCC
TGGTTCACCACGCGGGAAACGGTCTGATAAGAGACACCGGCATACTCTGCGACATCGTATAACGTTACTG
GTTTCACATTCACCACCCTGAATTGACTCTCTTCCGGGCGCTATCATGCCATACCGCGAAAGGTTTTGCG
CCATTCGATGGTGTCCGGGATCTCGACGCTCTCCCTTATGCGACTCCTGCATTAGGAAGCAGCCCAGTAG
TAGGTTGAGGCCGTTGAGCACCGCCGCCGCAAGGAATGGTGCATGCAAGGAGAT
Features (pLannotate 1.2.2; 17 found; start..end, strand, type, name):
    200..218     +  promoter       T7 promoter: promoter for bacteriophage T7 RNA polymerase
    219..243     +  protein_bind   lac operator: The lac repressor binds to the lac operator to inhibit transcription in E. coli. This inhibition can be relieved by adding lactose or isopropyl-β-D-thiogalactopyranoside (IPTG). lac repressor encoded by lacI
    258..280     +  RBS            RBS: efficient ribosome binding site from bacteriophage T7 gene 10 (Olins and Rangwala, 1989)
    293..310     +  CDS            capTEV™ (fragment): composite tag for in vivo biotinylation, TEV protease cleavage, and 6xHis tagging
    332..1429    +  CDS            MBP: maltose binding protein from E. coli; malE (mutated); This version of the gene does not encode a signal sequence, so MBP will remain in the cytosol.
   2369..2388    +  misc_feature   BioBrick suffix: universal suffix for all parts
   2389..2446    +  terminator     his operon terminator: This putative transcriptin terminator from the E. coli his operon has a 2-bp deletion introduced during synthesis. Its efficiency has not been determined.
   2641..3229    -  rep_origin     ori: high-copy-number ColE1/pMB1/pBR322/pUC origin of replication
   3412..3506    -  terminator     lambda t0 terminator: transcription terminator from phage lambda
   3530..4186    -  CDS            cat: CAT_ECOLX - Experimental evidence at protein level: Swiss-Prot protein existence level 1. This enzyme is an effector of chloramphenicol resistance in bacteria. From Escherichia coli. This protein is used as a marker in many commonly used cloning vectors, such as pACYC184.
   4187..4284    -  promoter       cat promoter: promoter of the E. coli cat gene encoding chloramphenicol acetyltransferase
   4370..4413    -  terminator     bacterial terminator: putative bacterial transcription terminator
   4416..4437    +  misc_feature   BioBrick prefix: BioBrick prefix for parts that do not start with "ATG"
   4492..4513    -  protein_bind   CAP binding site: CAP binding activates transcription in the presence of cAMP. E. coli catabolite activator protein
   4526..5607    -  CDS            lacI: lac repressor; lacI; The lac repressor binds to the lac operator to inhibit transcription in E. coli. This inhibition can be relieved by adding lactose or isopropyl-β-D-thiogalactopyranoside (IPTG).
   5608..5685    -  promoter       lacI promoter: lacI
   5693..178     -  CDS            TcR (fragment) (across the origin): tetracycline efflux protein; tet; confers resistance to tetracycline
