[The description below was written by a language model from this plasmid's Addgene catalogue record and pLannotate feature annotations shown in this document.]
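Description:
pTE5418_pMBP-GlcR is a 5.8 kb bacterial expression plasmid built on the pTE5400 backbone for producing a tagged form of GlcR in E. coli. GlcR is a glycolate-responsive transcriptional repressor, the product of pden4400 from Paracoccus denitrificans. The plasmid replicates from a ColE1/pMB1-type origin, which the annotation calls high-copy although the catalogue lists copy number as unknown. It is selected with chloramphenicol through a cat gene driven by its own promoter and followed by the lambda t0 terminator. A short tetracycline-resistance fragment spanning the sequence origin appears to be a backbone remnant rather than a functional marker. BioBrick prefix and suffix scars flank parts of the backbone.

The expression cassette consists of a T7 promoter immediately followed by a lac operator and the phage T7 gene 10 ribosome binding site. A plasmid-borne lacI gene with its own promoter supplies the repressor, so transcription depends on T7 RNA polymerase and is relieved by IPTG. The open reading frame begins with an N-terminal histidine tag, recorded as 10x His; the annotation software picks up only a short His-tag-like fragment here. Next comes a signal-sequence-free E. coli maltose binding protein that remains cytosolic. The E. coli codon-optimised glcR insert (847 bp, introduced by Golden Gate assembly) is fused downstream. It is not annotated in the feature table but presumably occupies the unannotated region between MBP and the BioBrick suffix and his operon terminator.

The resulting His-MBP-GlcR fusion (MGlcR) lends itself to affinity purification. According to the associated publication, the work concerns in vitro transcription-based biosensing of glycolate for prototyping an enzyme cascade.
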