Addgene plasmid #221192: pTE5418_pMBP-GlcR
Purpose: Expression vector for 10x-MBP-GlcR (MGlcR). GlcR is a glycolate-responsive transcriptional repressor and the gene product of pden4400 from Paracoccus denitrificans, codon optimized for E. coli.
Depositing lab: Tobias Erb. Depositing organization: Max Planck Institute for Terrestrial Microbiology. Publication: In vitro transcription-based biosensing of glycolate for prototyping of a complex enzyme cascade. Barthel S, Brenker L, Diehl C, Bohra N, Giaveri S, Paczia N, Erb TJ. Synth Biol (Oxf). 2024 Sep 20;9(1):ysae013. doi: 10.1093/synbio/ysae013. eCollection 2024. PubMed 39399720.
Backbone
  Vector backbone: pTE5400
  Vector type: Bacterial Expression
Growth in bacteria
  Bacterial resistance: Chloramphenicol, 25 μg/mL
  Growth temperature: 37°C
  Growth strain: DH5alpha
  Growth instructions: E. coli BL21 AI works great as expression strain
  Copy number: Unknown
Gene/Insert
  Gene/Insert name: glcR (pden4400 from Paracoccus denitrificans)
  Species: Paracoccus denitrificans
  Insert size (bp): 847
  GenBank ID: ABL72464.1
  Promoter: T7 promoter-lacO
  Tag / fusion protein: 10x His tag with E. coli maltose binding protein (MBP) (N terminal on backbone)
  Cloning method: Golden Gate
  Sequencing primers: 5′ GGTCGTCAGACTGTCGATG; 3′ GAAGCCTGCATAACGCGAAG
Terms and licenses: Academic/Nonprofit Terms; Industry Terms: Not Available to Industry
Depositor comments: Please visit https://doi.org/10.1101/2024.04.26.591264 for bioRxiv preprint.
How to cite: pTE5418_pMBP-GlcR was a gift from Tobias Erb (Addgene plasmid # 221192 ; http://n2t.net/addgene:221192 ; RRID:Addgene_221192)
